[The description below was written by a language model from this plasmid's Addgene catalogue record and pLannotate feature annotations shown in this document.]
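Description:
pcDNA3.1(+)mGAT1YFP28 is a mammalian expression plasmid of about 8 kb built on the pcDNA3.1(+) backbone. It is propagated in E. coli from a high-copy ColE1/pUC-type origin under ampicillin selection (AmpR with its own promoter), and also carries an f1 origin for single-stranded DNA production. For selection in mammalian cells, an SV40 early promoter drives a neomycin phosphotransferase gene terminated by an SV40 poly(A) signal, allowing G418 selection of stable transfectants. Short annotated fragments such as the truncated HIV-1 LTR, ble, lacI and bom hits appear to be small backbone remnants or similarity matches rather than functional parts.

The payload is mouse GABA transporter 1 (mGAT1, Slc6a1) expressed from the CMV immediate-early enhancer/promoter and terminated by the bGH polyadenylation signal; a T7 promoter sits just upstream of the coding region. The mGAT1 open reading frame, lacking its stop codon, is joined through a 12-residue spacer to a C-terminal YFP carrying the monomerizing A206K mutation (annotated as mEYFP). The final 28 residues of human GAT1 are appended in frame immediately after the fluorophore; this tail is not separately annotated in the feature table. Its purpose is to restore a native transporter C-terminus, including its PDZ-interacting end, which a simple terminal fluorophore fusion would mask.

The plasmid belongs to a series of fluorescent GAT1 fusions differing in fluorophore colour and in the length of the appended C-terminal tail. The series was made to relate transporter function, oligomerization state and anchoring to subcellularly resolved FRET measurements, with the YFP version presumably paired with its CFP counterparts.
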