Addgene plasmid #41673: pcDNA3.1(+)mGAT1YFP28
Depositing lab: Henry Lester. Depositing organization: California Institute of Technology. Publication: GABA transporter function, oligomerization state, and anchoring: correlates with subcellularly resolved FRET. Moss FJ, Imoukhuede PI, Scott K, Hu J, Jankowsky JL, Quick MW, Lester HA. J Gen Physiol. 2009 Dec;134(6):489-521. 10.1085/jgp.200910314 PubMed 19948998.
Backbone
  Vector backbone: pcDNA3.1(+)
  Backbone manufacturer: Invitrogen
  Backbone size w/o insert (bp): 5428
  Total vector size (bp): 7983
  Vector type: Mammalian Expression
  Selectable markers: Neomycin (select with G418)
Growth in bacteria
  Bacterial resistance: Ampicillin, 100 μg/mL
  Growth temperature: 37°C
  Growth strain: Top10
  Copy number: High Copy
Gene/Insert
  Gene/Insert name: Mus musculus GABA transporter 1 (alt names: mGAT1; solute carrier family 6 member 1; sodium- and chloride-dependent GABA transporter 1)
  Species: M. musculus (mouse), Synthetic
  Insert size (bp): 2634
  Mutation: “Monomerizing” YFP A206K mutation; 28 C-terminal-most residues of hGAT1 (QPSEDIVRPENGPEQPQAGSSTSKEAYI) appended after YFP
  GenBank ID: M92378.1
  Entrez Gene: Slc6a1 (a.k.a. A730043E01, GABATHG, GABATR, GAT-1, Gabt, Gabt1, Gat1, XT-1, Xtrp1)
  Promoter: CMV
  Tag / fusion protein: YFP (C terminal on insert)
  Cloning method: Restriction Enzyme; 5′ cloning site HindIII (not destroyed); 3′ cloning site XbaI (not destroyed)
  Sequencing primers: 5′ CMV-F; T7; 3′ EGFP-N; BGH-rev
Terms and licenses: Academic/Nonprofit Terms; Industry Terms: Not Available to Industry
Depositor comments: To generate the fluorescent mutants mGAT10XFP and mGAT1XFP* through mGAT1XFP45, the wild-type mGAT1 open reading frame (ORF) was subcloned without its original stop codon into the HindIII and EcoRI sites of the pcDNA3.1(+) expression vector multiple cloning site (MCS). XFP ORFs were then subcloned downstream from and in frame with the mGAT1 ORF at the NotI and XbaI sites of the pcDNA3.1(+) MCS. This resulted in a 12–amino acid spacer between the end of the mGAT1 sequence and the beginning of the fluorophore. The depositors modified a method for the integration of PCR fragments without the use of restriction enzymes (Geiser et al., 2001) to add the final 3, 8, 20, 28, or 45 codons of the human GAT1 (hGAT1) ORF. These were amplified from a source plasmid using the proof-reading PfuTurbo Cx Hotstart polymerase with 5′ and 3′ extensions corresponding to the 20–22-nt regions that flanked the intended site of insertion, such that the PCR product integrated in-frame immediately after the fluorophore sequence when used as the primers in a subsequent QuikChange II XL mutagenesis PCR reaction. For mGAT1XFP*, the depositors simply added a GTC codon for Val after the fluorophore ORF. The attached image displays the protein sequences of the modified regions of mGAT1 for each fluorescent construct. mGAT10CFP and mGAT10YFP repeated the fusion design of mGAT10GFP but with the fluorophore exchanged as annotated. The three C-terminal residues of the mGAT0XFP fusions are -YKI-CO2−, which comprises a broadly defined consensus PDZ class II–interacting motif (X-φ-X-φ, where φ designates a hydrophobic residue and X any residue) (Sheng and Sala, 2001; Hung and Sheng, 2002). The depositors searched the Ensembl databases using Biomart (http://www.ebi.ac.uk/biomart) (Spudich et al., 2007) and applied the GO:0005886 “plasma membrane” cellular component filter. The search identified no known membrane proteins possessing the -YKI-CO2− C-terminal sequence. In the mGAT1XFP* constructs, the depositors defined the terminal residue P(0) more narrowly, changing the terminal isoleucine residue present in mGAT10XFP to a valine in mGAT1XFP*. The resulting C-terminal sequence, -YKV-CO2−, reconstituted a functional PDZ class II–interacting motif present in Ephrin B receptors, a class that relies on interactions with the PDZ domain–containing proteins for clustering (Torres et al., 1998; Brückner et al., 1999; Lin et al., 1999; Madsen et al., 2005). Other constructs in the C-terminal XFP fusion series, mGAT1XFP3, mGAT1XFP8, mGAT1XFP20, mGAT1XFP28, and mGAT1XFP45, had the most C-terminal 3, 8, 20, 28, or 45 residues of the hGAT1 appended after the mGAT1XFP fusion. The differences in nucleotide sequence between the hGAT1 and mGAT1 C termini were a useful source of positive identification when the depositors analyzed the clones during construction. PCR integration was applied to amplify and insert EYFP or ECFP directly between residues R565 and L566, I570 and Q571, or V577 and R578 of mGAT1 to generate the mGAT15xxXFP5xxCT constructs. The site of XFP insertion in GAT1 is highlighted in the nomenclatures for these constructs by residue numbers flanking the fluorophore, and the “CT” denotes that the insertion occurs within the C terminus. Please see the associated article for more detailed information regarding construct creation and usage.
How to cite: pcDNA3.1(+)mGAT1YFP28 was a gift from Henry Lester (Addgene plasmid # 41673 ; http://n2t.net/addgene:41673 ; RRID:Addgene_41673)
