Features (pLannotate 1.2.2; 21 found; start..end, strand, type, name):
     28..80      -  misc_feature   bom (fragment): basis of mobility region from pBR322
    235..614     +  enhancer       CMV enhancer: human cytomegalovirus immediate early enhancer
    615..818     +  promoter       CMV promoter: human cytomegalovirus (CMV) immediate early promoter
    814..847     +  LTR            5' LTR (truncated) (fragment): truncated 5' long terminal repeat (LTR) from HIV-1
    863..881     +  promoter       T7 promoter: promoter for bacteriophage T7 RNA polymerase
    917..2710    +  CDS            Slc6a1: SC6A1_MOUSE - Also known as Gabt1, Gat-1, Gat1. Experimental evidence at protein level: Swiss-Prot protein existence level 1. Terminates the action of GABA by its high affinity sodium- dependent reuptake into presynaptic terminals. From Mus musculus (Mouse).
   2747..3463    +  CDS            mEYFP: mEYFP is a basic (constitutively fluorescent) yellow fluorescent protein published in 2002, derived from Aequorea victoria. It is reported to be a very rapidly-maturing monomer.
   3583..3807    +  polyA_signal   bGH poly(A) signal: bovine growth hormone polyadenylation signal
   3811..3832    +  promoter       SV40 promoter (fragment): SV40 enhancer and early promoter
   3853..4281    +  rep_origin     f1 ori (sequence partly withheld): f1 bacteriophage origin of replication; arrow indicates direction of (+) strand synthesis
   4295..4624    +  promoter       SV40 promoter: SV40 enhancer and early promoter
   4691..5482    +  CDS            neo: KKA2_KLEPN - Also known as kan, nptII. Experimental evidence at protein level: Swiss-Prot protein existence level 1. Resistance to kanamycin, neomycin, paromomycin, ribostamycin, butirosin and gentamicin B. From Klebsiella pneumoniae.
   5506..5664    +  CDS            ble (fragment): BLE_KLEPN - Experimental evidence at protein level: Swiss-Prot protein existence level 1. Binding protein with a strong affinity to the bleomycin family of antibiotics. Binds to CL990; an antimitotic-antibiotic compound. From Klebsiella pneumoniae.
   5659..5780    +  polyA_signal   SV40 poly(A) signal: SV40 polyadenylation signal
   5853..5869    -  protein_bind   lac operator: The lac repressor binds to the lac operator to inhibit transcription in E. coli. This inhibition can be relieved by adding lactose or isopropyl-β-D-thiogalactopyranoside (IPTG). lac repressor encoded by lacI
   5877..5907    -  promoter       lac promoter: promoter for the E. coli lac operon
   5922..5943    -  protein_bind   CAP binding site: CAP binding activates transcription in the presence of cAMP. E. coli catabolite activator protein
   5956..6048    -  CDS            lacI (fragment): lac repressor; lacI; The lac repressor binds to the lac operator to inhibit transcription in E. coli. This inhibition can be relieved by adding lactose or isopropyl-β-D-thiogalactopyranoside (IPTG).
   6231..6816    -  rep_origin     ori: high-copy-number ColE1/pMB1/pBR322/pUC origin of replication
   6987..7847    -  CDS            AmpR: β-lactamase; bla; confers resistance to ampicillin, carbenicillin, and related antibiotics
   7848..7952    -  promoter       AmpR promoter: bla
>Addgene plasmid #41673 | pcDNA3.1(+)mGAT1YFP28 | depositor full sequence | sequence record 55819 | pcDNA3.1(+)mGAT1YFP28 sequence 7983 bps
GACGGATCGGGAGATCTCCCGATCCCCTATGGTGCACTCTCAGTACAATCTGCTCTGATGCCGCATAGTT
AAGCCAGTATCTGCTCCCTGCTTGTGTGTTGGAGGTCGCTGAGTAGTGCGCGAGCAAAATTTAAGCTACA
ACAAGGCAAGGCTTGACCGACAATTGCATGAAGAATCTGCTTAGGGTTAGGCGTTTTGCGCTGCTTCGCG
ATGTACGGGCCAGATATACGCGTTGACATTGATTATTGACTAGTTATTAATAGTAATCAATTACGGGGTC
ATTAGTTCATAGCCCATATATGGAGTTCCGCGTTACATAACTTACGGTAAATGGCCCGCCTGGCTGACCG
CCCAACGACCCCCGCCCATTGACGTCAATAATGACGTATGTTCCCATAGTAACGCCAATAGGGACTTTCC
ATTGACGTCAATGGGTGGAGTATTTACGGTAAACTGCCCACTTGGCAGTACATCAAGTGTATCATATGCC
AAGTACGCCCCCTATTGACGTCAATGACGGTAAATGGCCCGCCTGGCATTATGCCCAGTACATGACCTTA
TGGGACTTTCCTACTTGGCAGTACATCTACGTATTAGTCATCGCTATTACCATGGTGATGCGGTTTTGGC
AGTACATCAATGGGCGTGGATAGCGGTTTGACTCACGGGGATTTCCAAGTCTCCACCCCATTGACGTCAA
TGGGAGTTTGTTTTGGCACCAAAATCAACGGGACTTTCCAAAATGTCGTAACAACTCCGCCCCATTGACG
CAAATGGGCGGTAGGCGTGTACGGTGGGAGGTCTATATAAGCAGAGCTCTCTGGCTAACTAGAGAACCCA
CTGCTTACTGGCTTATCGAAATTAATACGACTCACTATAGGGAGACCCAAGCTGGCTAGCGTTTAAACTT
AAGCTTATGGCGACTGACAACAGCAAGGTGGCTGATGGGCAGATCTCTACTGAGGTCAGCGAGGCCCCTG
TGGCCAGCGACAAGCCCAAAACCCTGGTAGTCAAGGTGCAGAAGAAGGCCGGGGACCTCCCTGACCGGGA
CACATGGAAGGGACGCTTCGACTTCCTCATGTCCTGCGTGGGCTATGCCATCGGCCTGGGCAATGTGTGG
AGGTTCCCTTACCTCTGTGGGAAAAACGGTGGCGGGGCCTTCCTAATCCCATATTTCCTGACGCTCATCT
TTGCGGGTGTTCCTCTCTTCCTTTTGGAGTGCTCCCTAGGCCAGTACACCTCCATTGGGGGCCTGGGCGT
ATGGAACTGGGCGCCCATGTTCAAGGGTGTGGCCGTCGCGGCAGCTGTGCTGTCCTTCTGGCTGAACATC
TACTACATCGTCATCATCTCCTGGGCCATCTACTACCTGTACAACTCCTTCACCACGACCCTGCCATGGA
AACAGTGTGACAACCCGTGGAACACTGACCGCTGCTTCTCCAACTACAGCCTGGTCAATACCACCAACAT
GACCAGCGCCGTGGTGGAGTTCTGGGAGCGCAACATGCACCAGATGACAGATGGACTGGACAAGCCAGGA
CAGATCCGCTGTCTGGCCATCACACTGGCCATTGCCTGGGTGCTCGTGTATTTCTGCATCTGGAAGGGTG
TTGGTTGGACTGGAAAGGTGGTCTACTTCTCAGCCACGTACCCCTACATCATGCTTATCATCCTGTTCTT
CCGTGGAGTGACGCTTCCCGGGGCCAAGGAGGGGATCCTCTTCTACATCACACCCAACTTCCGAAAGCTG
TCTGATTCTGAGGTGATCTTTGACGCCGCCACCCAGATCTTCTTCTCCTACGGGCTGGGCCTGGGGTCCC
TGATTGCTCTGGGAAGCTACAACTCTTTCCACAACAATGTGTACAGGGACTCCATCATCGTTTGCTGCAT
CAACTCCTGCACCAGCATGTTTGCCGGATTCGTCATCTTCTCCATCGTGGGCTTCATGGCTCATGTCACC
AAGAGGTCCATAGCTGATGTGGCAGCCTCAGGCCCGGGGCTGGCATTCTTGGCGTACCCTGAGGCTGTGA
CACAGCTACCCATCTCTCCCCTCTGGGCTATCCTCTTCTTCTCCATGCTGCTGATGCTGGGCATTGACAG
CCAGTTCTGTACCGTGGAGGGCTTCATCACTGCCCTGGTGGACGAGTACCCCAGACTTCTCCGCAATCGC
CGTGAACTCTTCATTGCTGCCGTGTGCATCGTGTCCTACCTGATTGGCCTGTCTAACATCACCCAGGGTG
GCATTTATGTCTTCAAACTGTTTGATTATTACTCTGCCAGCGGCATGAGCTTGCTGTTCCTGGTTTTCTT
CGAGTGTGTCTCCATTTCCTGGTTTTATGGTGTCAACCGGTTCTATGACAACATCCAGGAGATGGTTGGC
TCCAGGCCCTGCATCTGGTGGAAGCTGTGCTGGTCCTTTTTCACACCCATCATTGTGGCGGGCGTGTTTC
TCTTCAGTGCTGTGCAGATGACACCACTCACCATGGGAAGCTATGTTTTCCCCAAGTGGGGCCAGGGCGT
GGGCTGGCTCATGGCTCTGTCCTCCATGGTGCTCATCCCCGGGTACATGGCTTACATGTTCCTCACCCTG
AAGGGCTCCCTGAAGCAGCGTCTCCAGGTCATGATTCAGCCCAGTGAAGATATTGTGCGCCCTGAGAATG
GCCCTGAGCAGCCGCAGGCTGGCAGCTCAGCCAGCAAGGAGGCCTACATCCGAATTCTGCAGATATCCAG
CACAGTGGCGGCCGCCATGGTGAGCAAGGGCGAGGAGCTGTTCACCGGGGTGGTGCCCATCCTGGTCGAG
CTGGACGGCGACGTAAACGGCCACAAGTTCAGCGTGTCCGGCGAGGGCGAGGGCGATGCCACCTACGGCA
AGCTGACCCTGAAGTTCATCTGCACCACCGGCAAGCTGCCCGTGCCCTGGCCCACCCTCGTGACCACCTT
CGGCTACGGCCTGCAGTGCTTCGCCCGCTACCCCGACCACATGAAGCAGCACGACTTCTTCAAGTCCGCC
ATGCCCGAAGGCTACGTCCAGGAGCGCACCATCTTCTTCAAGGACGACGGCAACTACAAGACCCGCGCCG
AGGTGAAGTTCGAGGGCGACACCCTGGTGAACCGCATCGAGCTGAAGGGCATCGACTTCAAGGAGGACGG
CAACATCCTGGGGCACAAGCTGGAGTACAACTACAACAGCCACAACGTCTATATCATGGCCGACAAGCAG
AAGAACGGCATCAAGGTGAACTTCAAGATCCGCCACAACATCGAGGACGGCAGCGTGCAGCTCGCCGACC
ACTACCAGCAGAACACCCCCATCGGCGACGGCCCCGTGCTGCTGCCCGACAACCACTACCTGAGCTACCA
GTCCAAGCTGAGCAAAGACCCCAACGAGAAGCGCGATCACATGGTCCTGCTGGAGTTCGTGACCGCCGCC
GGGATCACTCTCGGCATGGACGAGCTGTACAAGCAGCCCAGCGAAGACATCGTTCGCCCAGAGAATGGTC
CTGAGCAGCCCCAGGCGGGCAGCTCCACCAGCAAGGAGGCCTACATCTAGAGGGCCCGTTTAAACCCGCT
GATCAGCCTCGACTGTGCCTTCTAGTTGCCAGCCATCTGTTGTTTGCCCCTCCCCCGTGCCTTCCTTGAC
CCTGGAAGGTGCCACTCCCACTGTCCTTTCCTAATAAAATGAGGAAATTGCATCGCATTGTCTGAGTAGG
TGTCATTCTATTCTGGGGGGTGGGGTGGGGCAGGACAGCAAGGGGGAGGATTGGGAAGACAATAGCAGGC
ATGCTGGGGATGCGGTGGGCTCTATGGCTTCTGAGGCGGAAAGAACCAGCTGGGGCTCTAGGGGGTATCC
CC
[124 nt withheld, positions 3853-3976]
C
[91 nt withheld, positions 3978-4068]
A
[49 nt withheld, positions 4070-4118]
CCTTTGACGTTGGAGTCCACGTTCTTT
[37 nt withheld, positions 4146-4182]
ACCCTATCTCGGTCTATTCTTTTGATTTATAAGGGATTTTGCCGATTTCGGCCTATTGGTTAAAAAATGA
GCTGATTTAACAAAAATTTAACGCGAATTAATTCTGTGGAATGTGTGTCAGTTAGGGTGTGGAAAGTCCC
CAGGCTCCCCAGCAGGCAGAAGTATGCAAAGCATGCATCTCAATTAGTCAGCAACCAGGTGTGGAAAGTC
CCCAGGCTCCCCAGCAGGCAGAAGTATGCAAAGCATGCATCTCAATTAGTCAGCAACCATAGTCCCGCCC
CTAACTCCGCCCATCCCGCCCCTAACTCCGCCCAGTTCCGCCCATTCTCCGCCCCATGGCTGACTAATTT
TTTTTATTTATGCAGAGGCCGAGGCCGCCTCTGCCTCTGAGCTATTCCAGAAGTAGTGAGGAGGCTTTTT
TGGAGGCCTAGGCTTTTGCAAAAAGCTCCCGGGAGCTTGTATATCCATTTTCGGATCTGATCAAGAGACA
GGATGAGGATCGTTTCGCATGATTGAACAAGATGGATTGCACGCAGGTTCTCCGGCCGCTTGGGTGGAGA
GGCTATTCGGCTATGACTGGGCACAACAGACAATCGGCTGCTCTGATGCCGCCGTGTTCCGGCTGTCAGC
GCAGGGGCGCCCGGTTCTTTTTGTCAAGACCGACCTGTCCGGTGCCCTGAATGAACTGCAGGACGAGGCA
GCGCGGCTATCGTGGCTGGCCACGACGGGCGTTCCTTGCGCAGCTGTGCTCGACGTTGTCACTGAAGCGG
GAAGGGACTGGCTGCTATTGGGCGAAGTGCCGGGGCAGGATCTCCTGTCATCTCACCTTGCTCCTGCCGA
GAAAGTATCCATCATGGCTGATGCAATGCGGCGGCTGCATACGCTTGATCCGGCTACCTGCCCATTCGAC
CACCAAGCGAAACATCGCATCGAGCGAGCACGTACTCGGATGGAAGCCGGTCTTGTCGATCAGGATGATC
TGGACGAAGAGCATCAGGGGCTCGCGCCAGCCGAACTGTTCGCCAGGCTCAAGGCGCGCATGCCCGACGG
CGAGGATCTCGTCGTGACCCATGGCGATGCCTGCTTGCCGAATATCATGGTGGAAAATGGCCGCTTTTCT
GGATTCATCGACTGTGGCCGGCTGGGTGTGGCGGACCGCTATCAGGACATAGCGTTGGCTACCCGTGATA
TTGCTGAAGAGCTTGGCGGCGAATGGGCTGACCGCTTCCTCGTGCTTTACGGTATCGCCGCTCCCGATTC
GCAGCGCATCGCCTTCTATCGCCTTCTTGACGAGTTCTTCTGAGCGGGACTCTGGGGTTCGAAATGACCG
ACCAAGCGACGCCCAACCTGCCATCACGAGATTTCGATTCCACCGCCGCCTTCTATGAAAGGTTGGGCTT
CGGAATCGTTTTCCGGGACGCCGGCTGGATGATCCTCCAGCGCGGGGATCTCATGCTGGAGTTCTTCGCC
CACCCCAACTTGTTTATTGCAGCTTATAATGGTTACAAATAAAGCAATAGCATCACAAATTTCACAAATA
AAGCATTTTTTTCACTGCATTCTAGTTGTGGTTTGTCCAAACTCATCAATGTATCTTATCATGTCTGTAT
ACCGTCGACCTCTAGCTAGAGCTTGGCGTAATCATGGTCATAGCTGTTTCCTGTGTGAAATTGTTATCCG
CTCACAATTCCACACAACATACGAGCCGGAAGCATAAAGTGTAAAGCCTGGGGTGCCTAATGAGTGAGCT
AACTCACATTAATTGCGTTGCGCTCACTGCCCGCTTTCCAGTCGGGAAACCTGTCGTGCCAGCTGCATTA
ATGAATCGGCCAACGCGCGGGGAGAGGCGGTTTGCGTATTGGGCGCTCTTCCGCTTCCTCGCTCACTGAC
TCGCTGCGCTCGGTCGTTCGGCTGCGGCGAGCGGTATCAGCTCACTCAAAGGCGGTAATACGGTTATCCA
CAGAATCAGGGGATAACGCAGGAAAGAACATGTGAGCAAAAGGCCAGCAAAAGGCCAGGAACCGTAAAAA
GGCCGCGTTGCTGGCGTTTTTCCATAGGCTCCGCCCCCCTGACGAGCATCACAAAAATCGACGCTCAAGT
CAGAGGTGGCGAAACCCGACAGGACTATAAAGATACCAGGCGTTTCCCCCTGGAAGCTCCCTCGTGCGCT
CTCCTGTTCCGACCCTGCCGCTTACCGGATACCTGTCCGCCTTTCTCCCTTCGGGAAGCGTGGCGCTTTC
TCATAGCTCACGCTGTAGGTATCTCAGTTCGGTGTAGGTCGTTCGCTCCAAGCTGGGCTGTGTGCACGAA
CCCCCCGTTCAGCCCGACCGCTGCGCCTTATCCGGTAACTATCGTCTTGAGTCCAACCCGGTAAGACACG
ACTTATCGCCACTGGCAGCAGCCACTGGTAACAGGATTAGCAGAGCGAGGTATGTAGGCGGTGCTACAGA
GTTCTTGAAGTGGTGGCCTAACTACGGCTACACTAGAAGAACAGTATTTGGTATCTGCGCTCTGCTGAAG
CCAGTTACCTTCGGAAAAAGAGTTGGTAGCTCTTGATCCGGCAAACAAACCACCGCTGGTAGCGGTTTTT
TTGTTTGCAAGCAGCAGATTACGCGCAGAAAAAAAGGATCTCAAGAAGATCCTTTGATCTTTTCTACGGG
GTCTGACGCTCAGTGGAACGAAAACTCACGTTAAGGGATTTTGGTCATGAGATTATCAAAAAGGATCTTC
ACCTAGATCCTTTTAAATTAAAAATGAAGTTTTAAATCAATCTAAAGTATATATGAGTAAACTTGGTCTG
ACAGTTACCAATGCTTAATCAGTGAGGCACCTATCTCAGCGATCTGTCTATTTCGTTCATCCATAGTTGC
CTGACTCCCCGTCGTGTAGATAACTACGATACGGGAGGGCTTACCATCTGGCCCCAGTGCTGCAATGATA
CCGCGAGACCCACGCTCACCGGCTCCAGATTTATCAGCAATAAACCAGCCAGCCGGAAGGGCCGAGCGCA
GAAGTGGTCCTGCAACTTTATCCGCCTCCATCCAGTCTATTAATTGTTGCCGGGAAGCTAGAGTAAGTAG
TTCGCCAGTTAATAGTTTGCGCAACGTTGTTGCCATTGCTACAGGCATCGTGGTGTCACGCTCGTCGTTT
GGTATGGCTTCATTCAGCTCCGGTTCCCAACGATCAAGGCGAGTTACATGATCCCCCATGTTGTGCAAAA
AAGCGGTTAGCTCCTTCGGTCCTCCGATCGTTGTCAGAAGTAAGTTGGCCGCAGTGTTATCACTCATGGT
TATGGCAGCACTGCATAATTCTCTTACTGTCATGCCATCCGTAAGATGCTTTTCTGTGACTGGTGAGTAC
TCAACCAAGTCATTCTGAGAATAGTGTATGCGGCGACCGAGTTGCTCTTGCCCGGCGTCAATACGGGATA
ATACCGCGCCACATAGCAGAACTTTAAAAGTGCTCATCATTGGAAAACGTTCTTCGGGGCGAAAACTCTC
AAGGATCTTACCGCTGTTGAGATCCAGTTCGATGTAACCCACTCGTGCACCCAACTGATCTTCAGCATCT
TTTACTTTCACCAGCGTTTCTGGGTGAGCAAAAACAGGAAGGCAAAATGCCGCAAAAAAGGGAATAAGGG
CGACACGGAAATGTTGAATACTCATACTCTTCCTTTTTCAATATTATTGAAGCATTTATCAGGGTTATTG
TCTCATGAGCGGATACATATTTGAATGTATTTAGAAAAATAAACAAATAGGGGTTCCGCGCACATTTCCC
CGAAAAGTGCCACCTGACGTC
