>Addgene plasmid #41673 | pcDNA3.1(+)mGAT1YFP28 | addgene partial sequence | sequence record 58025 | EGFP-N 5'-CGTCGCCGTCCAGCTCGACCAG-3'
AACAGCTCCTCGCCCTTGCTCACCATGGCGGCCGCCACTGTGCTGGATATCTGCAGAATTCGGATGTAGG
CCTCCTTGCTGGCTGAGCTGCCAGCCTGCGGCTGCTCAGGGCCATTCTCAGGGCGCACAATATCTTCACT
GGGCTGAATCATGACCTGGAGACGCTGCTTCAGGGAGCCCTTCAGGGTGAGGAACATGTAAGCCATGTAC
CCGGGGATGAGCACCATGGAGGACAGAGCCATGAGCCAGCCCACGCCCTGGCCCCACTTGGGGAAAACAT
AGCTTCCCATGGTGAGTGGTGTCATCTGCACAGCACTGAAGAGAAACACGCCCGCCACAATGATGGGTGT
GAAAAAGGACCAGCACAGCTTCCACCAGATGCAGGGCCTGGAGCCAACCATCTCCTGGATGTTGTCATAG
AACCGGTTGACACCATAAAACCAGGAAATGGAGACACACTCGAAGAAAACCAGGAACAGCAAGCTCATGC
CGCTGGCAGAGTAATAATCAAACAGTTTGAAGACATAAATGCCACCCTGGGTGATGTTAGACAGGCCAAT
CAGGTAGGACACGATGCACACGGCAGCAATGAAGAGTTCACGGCGATTGCGGAGAAGTCTGGGGTACTCG
TCCACCAGGGCAGTGATGAAGCCCTCCACGGTACAGAACTGGCTGTCAATGCCCAGCATCAGCAGCATGG
AGAAGAAGAGGATAGCCCAGAGGGGAGAGATGGGTAGCTGTGTCACAGCCTCAGGGTACGCCAAGAATGC
CAGCCCCGGGCCTGAGGCTGCCACATCAGCTATGGACCTCTTGGTGACATGAGCCATGAAGCCCACGATG
GAGAAGATGACGAATCCGGCAAACATGCTGGTGCAGGAGTTGATGCAGC
