>Addgene plasmid #41673 | pcDNA3.1(+)mGAT1YFP28 | addgene partial sequence | sequence record 58026 | BGH-rev 5'-TAGAAGGCACAGTCGAGG-3'
AACGGGCCCTCTAGATGTAGGCCTCCTTGCTGGTGGAGCTGCCCGCCTGGGGCTGCTCAGGACCATTCTC
TGGGCGAACGATGTCTTCGCTGGGCTGCTTGTACAGCTCGTCCATGCCGAGAGTGATCCCGGCGGCGGTC
ACGAACTCCAGCAGGACCATGTGATCGCGCTTCTCGTTGGGGTCTTTGCTCAGCTTGGACTGGTAGCTCA
GGTAGTGGTTGTCGGGCAGCAGCACGGGGCCGTCGCCGATGGGGGTGTTCTGCTGGTAGTGGTCGGCGAG
CTGCACGCTGCCGTCCTCGATGTTGTGGCGGATCTTGAAGTTCACCTTGATGCCGTTCTTCTGCTTGTCG
GCCATGATATAGACGTTGTGGCTGTTGTAGTTGTACTCCAGCTTGTGCCCCAGGATGTTGCCGTCCTCCT
TGAAGTCGATGCCCTTCAGCTCGATGCGGTTCACCAGGGTGTCGCCCTCGAACTTCACCTCGGCGCGGGT
CTTGTAGTTGCCGTCGTCCTTGAAGAAGATGGTGCGCTCCTGGACGTAGCCTTCGGGCATGGCGGACTTG
AAGAAGTCGTGCTGCTTCATGTGGTCGGGGTAGCGGGCGAAGCACTGCAGGCCGTAGCCGAAGGTGGTCA
CGAGGGTGGGCCAGGGCACGGGCAGCTTGCCGGTGGTGCAGATGAACTTCAGGGTCAGCTTGCCGTAGGT
GGCATCGCCCTCGCCCTCGCCGGACACGCTGAACTTGTGGCCGTTTACGTCGCCGTCCAGCTCGACCAGG
ATGGGCACCACCCCGGTGAACAGCTCCTCGCCCTTGCTCACCATGGCGGCCGCCACTGTGCTGGATATCT
GCAGAATTCGGATGTAGGCCTCCTTGCTGGCTGAGCTGCCAGCCTGCGGCTGCTCAGGGCCATTCTCAGG
